>Addgene plasmid #218251 | pCW57-CMV-MAAP-SL08V9 | addgene full sequence | sequence record 449683 | Addgene NGS Result
TTCGCGGCCAAAGTGGATCTCTGCTGTCCCTGTAATAAACCCGAAAATTTTGAATTTTTGTAATTTGTTT
TTGTAATTCTTTAGTTTGTATGTCTGTTGCTATTATGTCTACTATTCTTTCCCCTGCACTGTACCCCCCA
ATCCCCCCTTTTCTTTTAAAATTGTGGATGAATACTGCCATTTGTCTCGAGGTCGAGAATTGTCCCCTCG
GGGTTGGGAGGTGGGTCTGAAACGATAATGGTGAATATCCCTGCCTAACTCTATTCACTATAGAAAGTAC
AGCAAAAACTATTCTTAAACCTACCAAGCCTCCTACTATCATTATGAATAATTTTATATACCACAGCCAA
TTTGTTATGTTAAACCAATTCCACAAACTTGCCCATTTATCTAATTCCAATAATTCTTGTTCATTCTTTT
CTTGCTGGTTTTGCGATTCTTCAATTAAGGAGTGTATTAAGCTTGTGTAATTGTTAATTTCTCTGTCCCA
CTCCATCCAGGTCGTGTGATTCCAAATCTGTTCCAGAGATTTATTACTCCAACTAGCATTCCAAGGCACA
GCAGTGGTGCAAATGAGTTTTCCAGAGCAACCCCAAATCCCCAGGAGCTGTTGATCCTTTAGGTATCTTT
CCACAGCCAGGATTCTTGCCTGGAGCTGCTTGATGCCCCAGACTGTGAGTTGCAACAGATGCTGTTGCGC
CTCAATAGCCCTCAGCAAATTGTTCTGCTGCTGCACTATACCAGACAATAATTGTCTGGCCTGTACCGTC
AGCGTCATTGACGCTGCGCCCATAGTGCTTCCTGCTGCTCCCAAGAACCCAAGGAACAAAGCTCCTATTC
CCACTGCTCTTTTTTCTCTCTGCACCACTCTTCTCTTTGCCTTGGTGGGTGCTACTCCTAATGGTTCAAT
TTTTACTACTTTATATTTATATAATTCACTTCTCCAATTGTCCCTCATATCTCCTCCTCCAGGTCTGAAG
ATCAGCGGCCGCTTGCTGTGCGGTGGTCTTACTTTTGTTTTGCTCTTCCTCTATCTTGTCTAAAGCTTCC
TTGGTGTCTTTTATCTCTATCCTTTGATGCACACAATAGAGGGTTGCTACTGTATTATATAATGATCTAA
GTTCTTCTGATCCTGTCTGAAGGGATGGTTGTAGCTGTCCCAGTATTTGTCTACAGCCTTCTGATGTTTC
TAACAGGCCAGGATTAACTGCGAATCGTTCTAGCTCCCTGCTTGCCCATACTATATGTTTTAATTTATAT
TTTTTCTTTCCCCCTGGCCTTAACCGAATTTTTTCCCATCGCGATCTAATTCTCCCCCGCTTAATACTGA
CGCTCTCGCACCCATCTCTCTCCTTCTAGCCTCCGCTAGTCAAAATTTTTGGCGTACTCACCAGTCGCCG
CCCCTCGCCTCTTGCCGTGCGCGCTTCAGCAAGCCGAGTCCTGCGTCGAGAGAGCTCCTCTGGTTTCCCT
TTCGCTTTCAAGTCCCTGTTCGGGCGCCACTGCTAGAGATTTTCCACACTGACTAAAAGGGTCTGAGGGA
TCTCTAGTTACCAGAGTCACACAACAGACGGGCACACACTACTTGAAGCACTCAAGGCAAGCTTTATTGA
GGCTTAAGCAGTGGGTTCCCTAGTTAGCCAGAGAGCTCCCAGGCTCAGATCTGGTCTAACCAGAGAGACC
CGTTTATGTATCGAGCTAGGCACTTAAATACAATATCTCTGCAATGCGGCAATTCAGTGGTTCGTCCAAT
CCATGTCAGACCCGTCTGTTGCCTTCCTAATAAGGCACGATCGTACCACCTTACTTCCACCAATCGGCAT
GCACGGTGCTTTTTCTCTCCTTGTAAGGCATGTTGCTAACTCATCGTTACCATGTTGCAAGACTACAAGA
GTATTGCATAAGACTACATTAAGCTTGCAGCTCCAGCTTTTGTTCCCTTTAGTGAGGGTTAATTGCGCGC
TTGGCGTAATCATGGTCATAGCTGTTTCCTGTGTGAAATTGTTATCCGCTCACAATTCCACACAACATAC
GAGCCGGAAGCATAAAGTGTAAAGCCTGGGGTGCCTAATGAGTGAGCTAACTCACATTAATTGCGTTGCG
CTCACTGCCCGCTTTCCAGTCGGGAAACCTGTCGTGCCAGCTGCATTAATGAATCGGCCAACGCGCGGGG
AGAGGCGGTTTGCGTATTGGGCGCTCTTCCGCTTCCTCGCTCACTGACTCGCTGCGCTCGGTCGTTCGGC
TGCGGCGAGCGGTATCAGCTCACTCAAAGGCGGTAATACGGTTATCCACAGAATCAGGGGATAACGCAGG
AAAGAACATGTGAGCAAAAGGCCAGCAAAAGGCCAGGAACCGTAAAAAGGCCGCGTTGCTGGCGTTTTTC
CATAGGCTCCGCCCCCCTGACGAGCATCACAAAAATCGACGCTCAAGTCAGAGGTGGCGAAACCCGACAG
GACTATAAAGATACCAGGCGTTTCCCCCTGGAAGCTCCCTCGTGCGCTCTCCTGTTCCGACCCTGCCGCT
TACCGGATACCTGTCCGCCTTTCTCCCTTCGGGAAGCGTGGCGCTTTCTCATAGCTCACGCTGTAGGTAT
CTCAGTTCGGTGTAGGTCGTTCGCTCCAAGCTGGGCTGTGTGCACGAACCCCCCGTTCAGCCCGACCGCT
GCGCCTTATCCGGTAACTATCGTCTTGAGTCCAACCCGGTAAGACACGACTTATCGCCACTGGCAGCAGC
CACTGGTAACAGGATTAGCAGAGCGAGGTATGTAGGCGGTGCTACAGAGTTCTTGAAGTGGTGGCCTAAC
TACGGCTACACTAGAAGAACAGTATTTGGTATCTGCGCTCTGCTGAAGCCAGTTACCTTCGGAAAAAGAG
TTGGTAGCTCTTGATCCGGCAAACAAACCACCGCTGGTAGCGGTGGTTTTTTTGTTTGCAAGCAGCAGAT
TACGCGCAGAAAAAAAGGATCTCAAGAAGATCCTTTGATCTTTTCTACGGGGTCTGACGCTCAGTGGAAC
GAAAACTCACGTTAAGGGATTTTGGTCATGAGATTATCAAAAAGGATCTTCACCTAGATCCTTTTAAATT
AAAAATGAAGTTTTAAATCAATCTAAAGTATATATGAGTAAACTTGGTCTGACAGTTACCAATGCTTAAT
CAGTGAGGCACCTATCTCAGCGATCTGTCTATTTCGTTCATCCATAGTTGCCTGACTCCCCGTCGTGTAG
ATAACTACGATACGGGAGGGCTTACCATCTGGCCCCAGTGCTGCAATGATACCGCGAGACCCACGCTCAC
CGGCTCCAGATTTATCAGCAATAAACCAGCCAGCCGGAAGGGCCGAGCGCAGAAGTGGTCCTGCAACTTT
ATCCGCCTCCATCCAGTCTATTAATTGTTGCCGGGAAGCTAGAGTAAGTAGTTCGCCAGTTAATAGTTTG
CGCAACGTTGTTGCCATTGCTACAGGCATCGTGGTGTCACGCTCGTCGTTTGGTATGGCTTCATTCAGCT
CCGGTTCCCAACGATCAAGGCGAGTTACATGATCCCCCATGTTGTGCAAAAAAGCGGTTAGCTCCTTCGG
TCCTCCGATCGTTGTCAGAAGTAAGTTGGCCGCAGTGTTATCACTCATGGTTATGGCAGCACTGCATAAT
TCTCTTACTGTCATGCCATCCGTAAGATGCTTTTCTGTGACTGGTGAGTACTCAACCAAGTCATTCTGAG
AATAGTGTATGCGGCGACCGAGTTGCTCTTGCCCGGCGTCAATACGGGATAATACCGCGCCACATAGCAG
AACTTTAAAAGTGCTCATCATTGGAAAACGTTCTTCGGGGCGAAAACTCTCAAGGATCTTACCGCTGTTG
AGATCCAGTTCGATGTAACCCACTCGTGCACCCAACTGATCTTCAGCATCTTTTACTTTCACCAGCGTTT
CTGGGTGAGCAAAAACAGGAAGGCAAAATGCCGCAAAAAAGGGAATAAGGGCGACACGGAAATGTTGAAT
ACTCATACTCTTCCTTTTTCAATATTATTGAAGCATTTATCAGGGTTATTGTCTCATGAGCGGATACATA
TTTGAAAGGCCTCCAAAAAAGCCTCCTCACTACTTCTGGAATAGCTCAGAGGCCGAGGCGGCCTCGGCCT
CTGCATAAATAAAAAAAATTAGTCAGCCATGGGGCGGAGAATGGGCGGAACTGGGCGGAGTTAGGGGCGG
GATGGGCGGAGTTAGGGGCGGGATAGCTAGAGCCAGACATGATAAGATACATTGATGAGTTTGGACAAAC
CACAACTAGAATGCAGTGAAAAAAATGCTTTATTTGTGAAATTTGTGATGCTATTGCTTTATTTGTAACC
ATTATAAGCTGCAATAAACAAGTTCCTCTCACTCTCTGATATTCATTTCTTTGCAAGTTATAAATACTGA
ATAATAAGATGACATGAACTACTACTGCTAGAGATTTTCCACACTGACTAAAAGGGTCTGAGGGATCTCT
AGTTACCAGAGTCACACAACAGACGGGCACACACTACTTGAAGCACTCAAGGCAAGCTTTATTGAGGCTT
AAGCAGTGGGTTCCCTAGTTAGCCAGAGAGCTCCCAGGCTCAGATCTGGTCTAACCAGAGAGACCCAGTA
CAAGCAAAAAGCAGATCTTGTCTTCGTTGGGAGTGAATTAGCCCTTCCAGTCCCCCCTTTTCTTTTAAAA
AGTGGCTAAGATCTACAGCTGCCTTGTAAGTCATTGGTCTTAAAGGTACCTCTAGTCCGGACGCCGAGGC
GAAACAGGCGGGGAGGCGGCCCAAAGGGAGATCCGACTCGTCTGAGGGCGAAGGCGAAGACGCGGAAGAG
GCCGCAGAGCCGGCAGCAGGCCGCGGGAAGGAAGGTCCGCTGGATTGAGGGCCGAAGGGACGTAGCAGAA
GGACGTCCCGCGCAGAATCCAGGTGGCAACACAGGCGAGCAGCCATGGAAAGGACGTCAGCTTCCCCGAC
AACACCACGGAATTGTCAGTGCCCAACAGCCGAGCCCCTGTCCAGCAGCGGGCAAGGCAGGCGGCGATGA
GTTCCGCCGTGGCAATAGGGAGGGGGAAAGCGAAAGTCCCGGAAAGGAGCTGACAGGTGGTGGCAATGCC
CCAACCAGTGGGGGTTGCGTCAGCAAACACAGTGCACACCACGCCACGTTGCCTGACAACGGGCCACAAC
TCCTCATAAAGAGACAGCAACCAGGATTTATACAAGGAGGAGAAAATGAAAGCCATACGGGAAGCAATAG
CATGATACAAAGGCATTAAAGCAGCGTATCCACATAGCGTAAAAGGAGCAACATAGTTAAGAATACGATA
TCTTGGATCGATCCTTACTTAGTTACCCGGGGAGCATGTCAAGGTCAAAATCGTCAAGAGCGTCAGCAGG
CAGCATATCAAGGTCAAAGTCGTCAAGGGCATCGGCTGGGAGCATGTCTAAGTCAAAATCGTCAAGGGCG
TCGGTCGGCCCGCCGCTTTCGCACTTTAGCTGTTTCTCCAGGCCACATATGATTAGTTCCAGGCCGAAAA
GGAAGGCAGGTTCGGCTCCCTGCCGGTCGAACAGCTCAATTGCTTGTCTCAGAAGTGGGGGCATAGAATC
GGTGGTAGGTGTCTCTCTTTCCTCTTTTGCTACTTGATGCTCCTGTTCCTCCAATACGCAGCCCAGTGTA
AAGTGGCCCACGGCGGACAGAGCGTACAGTGCGTTCTCCAGGGAGAAGCCTTGCTGACACAGGAACGCGA
GCTGATTTTCCAGGGTTTCGTACTGTTTCTCTGTTGGGCGGGTGCCGAGATGCACTTTAGCCCCGTCGCG
ATGTGAGAGGAGAGCACAGCGGTATGACTTGGCGTTGTTCCGCAGAAAGTCTTGCCATGACTCGCCTTCC
AGGGGGCAGAAGTGGGTATGATGCCTGTCCAGCATCTCGATTGGCAGGGCATCGAGCAGGGCCCGCTTGT
TCTTCACGTGCCAGTACAGGGTAGGCTGCTCAACTCCCAGCTTTTGAGCGAGTTTCCTTGTCGTCAGGCC
TTCGATACCGACACCATTGAGTAATTCCAGAGCTCCGTTTATGACTTTGCTCTTGTCCAGTCTAGACATT
GGACCAGGGTTTTCTTCAACATCACCACAAGTGAGGAGAGAACCTCTACCTTCGGCACCGGGCTTGCGGG
TCATGCACCAGGTGCGCGGTCCTTCGGGCACCTCGACGTCGGCGGTGACGGTGAAGCCGAGCCGCTCGTA
GAAGGGGAGGTTGCGGGGCGCGGAGGTCTCCAGGAAGGCGGGCACCCCGGCGCGCTCGGCCGCCTCCACT
CCGGGGAGCACGACGGCGCTGCCCAGACCCTTGCCCTGGTGGTCGGGCGAGACGCCGACGGTGGCCAGGA
ACCACGCGGGCTCCTTGGGCCGGTGCGGCGCCAGGAGGCCTTCCATCTGTTGCTGCGCGGCCAGCCGGGA
ACCGCTCAACTCGGCCATGCGCGGGCCGATCTCGGCGAACACCGCCCCCGCTTCGACGCTCTCCGGCGTG
GTCCAGACCGCCACCGCGGCGCCGTCGTCCGCGACCCACACCTTGCCGATGTCGAGCCCGACGCGCGTGA
GGAAGAGTTCTTGCAGCTCGGTGACCCGCTCGATGTGGCGGTCCGGATCGACGGTGTGGCGCGTGGCGGG
GTAGTCGGCGAACGCGGCGGCGAGGGTGCGTACGGCCCTGGGGACGTCGTCGCGGGTGGCGAGGCGCACC
GTGGGCTTGTACTCGGTCATGGTGAATTGCTGGGGAGAGAGGTCGGTGATTCGGTCAACGAGGGAGCCGA
CTGCCGACGTGCGCTCCGGAGGCTTGCAGAATGCGGAACACCGCGCGGGCAGGAACAGGGCCCACACTAC
CGCCCCACACCCCGCCTCCCGCACCGCCCCTTCCCGGCCGCTGCTCTCGGCGCGCCCTGCTGAGCAGCCG
CTATTGGCCACAGCCCATCGCGGTCGGCGCGCTGCCATTGCTCCCTGGCGCTGTCCGTCTGCGAGGGTAC
TAGTGAGACGTGCGGCTTCCGTTTGTCACGTCCGGCACGCCGCGAACCGCAAGGAACCTTCCCGACTTAG
GGGCGGAGCAGGAAGCGTCGCCGGGGGGCCCACAAGGGTAGCGGCGAAGATCCGGGTGACGCTGCGAACG
GACGTGAAGAATGTGCGAGACCCAGGGTCGGCGCCGCTGCGTTTCCCGGAACCACGCCCAGAGCAGCCGC
GTCCCTGCGCAAACCCAGGGCTGCCTTGGAAAAGGCGCAACCCCAACCCCGGATCCTGTACAACGCGTCT
GCAGCCTAGGTTACAAGTATTGGTCGATGAGTGGATTCATTAGTCGGTCCAGGCTTTGGCTGTGAGCGTA
GCTGCTATGGAAAGGTACGTTCTCAAACTCGTAGCTGAACTGGAAGTTGTTACCCGTTCTTAGCATTTGC
GACGGGAAATATTCCAGGCAGTAAAAGGACGAACGACCCACGGCCTGGCTTCCATCATTAAGCGTCAGAT
ACCCGTACTGAGGAATCATGAAAACGTCCGCTGGGAACGGCGGGAGGCAGCCCTCGTGAGCCGACCCGAG
CACGTACGGGAGCTGATAGTCTGAGTCCGTGAAGACCTGGACCGTGCTGGTAAGGTTATTGGCGATGGTC
TTGACTCCATTGTTGTCCGTAACCTCTTTGACCTGAATGTTGAAGAGCTTGAAGTTGAGTCGCTTAGGCC
GGAATCCCCAGTTGTTGTTGATGAGTCGCTGCCAGTCACGTGGTGAGAAGTGGCAGTGGAATCTGTTGAA
GTCAAAATACCCCCAGGGGGTGCTGTAGCCGAAGTAGGCGTTGTCATTTGAAGATCCTCCAGATGTGCTG
TTGGAGATTTGCTTGTAGAGGTGATTGTTGTAGGTGGGCAGGGCCCAGGTTCGGGTGCTGGTGGTGATGA
CTCTGTCCCCCAGCCATTGGGAATCGCAATGCCAATTTCCCGAGGAACTACCCACTCCATCGGCACCTTC
GTTATTGTCTGCCACTGGTGCGCCACCACCTGAAGCCATTGTAAGAGATCCCACACCTGAGGGGGCTGCG
GGAGGTTCTCCGATTGGTTGAGGGTCTGGGACTGACTCTGTGTCGCCAGTCTGACCGAAATTGAGTCTCT
TTTTAGCGGGCTGTGCACCCGATTTGCCAATACCCGCGGAGGAGTCCGGTTCCTGAGGAGACTGCTCTAC
AGGCCTCTTCTTTCCAGGAGCCGTCTTAGCCGCTTCCTCAACCAGACCAAGAGGCAAGAAGCCTCTTTTT
GGCCTGGAAGACTGCTCGCCCGAGGTTGCCCCCAAAAGACGTATCTTCTTTGAGCCGCTCCTGGAACTCG
GCGTCGGCGTGGTTGTACTTGAGGTACGGGTTGTCTCCGGCCTTGAGCTGCTGGTCGTAGGCCTTGTCGT
GCTCGAGGGCCGCCGCGTCTGCTGCGTTGACCGGCTCCCCCTTGTCGAGTCCGTTGCCGGGTCCAAGGTA
TTTGTAACCCGGAAGCACAAGACCTCGAGCGTTGTCTTGATGTTGTTGATTTGCCTTGGGTTGAGGGGCT
CCATGGTGGCACCGGTGGTACCAAGCTTGGGTCTCCCTATAGTGAGTCGTATTAATTTCGATAAGCCAGT
AAGCAGTGGGTTCTCTAGTTAGCCAGAGAGCTCTGCTTATATAGACCTCCCACCGTACACGCCTACCGCC
CATTTGCGTCAATGGGGCGGAGTTGTTACGACATTTTGGAAAGTCCCGTTGATTTTGGTGCCAAAACAAA
CTCCCATTGACGTCAATGGGGTGGAGACTTGGAAATCCCCGTGAGTCAAACCGCTATCCACGCCCATTGA
TGTACTGCCAAAACCGCATCACCATGGTAATAGCGATGACTAATACGTAGATGTACTGCCAAGTAGGAAA
GTCCCATAAGGTCATGTACTGGGCATAATGCCAGGCGGGCCATTTACCGTCATTGACGTCAATAGGGGGC
GTACTTGGCATATGATACACTTGATGTACTGCCAAGTGGGCAGTTTACCGTAAATACTCCACCCATTGAC
GTCAATGGAAAGTCCCTATTGGCGTTACTATGGGAACATACGTCATTATTGACGTCAATGGGCGGGGGTC
GTTGGGCGGTCAGCCAGGCGGGCCATTTACCGTAAGTTATGTAACGCGGAACTCCATATATGGGCTATGA
ACTAATGACCCCGTAATTGATTACTATTAATAACTAGTCAATAATCAATGTCAACGCATCGA
Features (pLannotate 1.2.2; 30 found; start..end, strand, type, name):
     44..161     -  misc_feature   cPPT/CTS: central polypurine tract and central termination sequence of HIV-1
    202..226     -  CDS            Rev (fragment): human immunodeficiency virus 1 (HIV-1) Rev protein; rev; enhances nuclear export of unspliced and incompletely spliced viral mRNAs
    603..836     -  misc_feature   RRE: The Rev response element (RRE) of HIV-1 allows for Rev-dependent mRNA export from the nucleus to the cytoplasm.
    982..1345    -  CDS            HIV-1 gag (fragment): gag protein from human immunodeficiency virus 1; gag
   1329..1454    -  misc_feature   HIV-1 Ψ: packaging signal of human immunodeficiency virus type 1
   1501..1681    -  LTR            5' LTR (truncated): truncated 5' long terminal repeat (LTR) from HIV-1
   1682..1908    -  promoter       RSV promoter: Rous sarcoma virus enhancer/promoter
   1936..1954    -  promoter       T3 promoter: promoter for bacteriophage T3 RNA polymerase
   1999..2015    -  protein_bind   lac operator: The lac repressor binds to the lac operator to inhibit transcription in E. coli. This inhibition can be relieved by adding lactose or isopropyl-β-D-thiogalactopyranoside (IPTG). lac repressor encoded by lacI
   2023..2053    -  promoter       lac promoter: promoter for the E. coli lac operon
   2068..2089    -  protein_bind   CAP binding site: CAP binding activates transcription in the presence of cAMP. E. coli catabolite activator protein
   2102..2194    -  CDS            lacI (fragment): lac repressor; lacI; The lac repressor binds to the lac operator to inhibit transcription in E. coli. This inhibition can be relieved by adding lactose or isopropyl-β-D-thiogalactopyranoside (IPTG).
   2377..2965    -  rep_origin     ori: high-copy-number ColE1/pMB1/pBR322/pUC origin of replication
   3136..3996    -  CDS            AmpR: β-lactamase; bla; confers resistance to ampicillin, carbenicillin, and related antibiotics
   3997..4060    -  promoter       AmpR promoter: bla
   4068..4203    -  rep_origin     SV40 ori: SV40 origin of replication
   4243..4364    -  polyA_signal   SV40 poly(A) signal: SV40 polyadenylation signal
   4436..4669    -  LTR            3' LTR (ΔU3): self-inactivating 3' long terminal repeat (LTR) from HIV-1
   4671..4742    -  CDS            nef (fragment): NEF_HV1Z2 - Experimental evidence at protein level: Swiss-Prot protein existence level 1. Extracellular Nef protein targets CD4(+) T-lymphocytes for apoptosis by interacting with CXCR4 surface receptors. From Human immunodeficiency virus type 1 group M subtype D (isolate Z2/CDC-Z34) (HIV-1).
   4768..5316    -  misc_feature   WPRE (fragment): woodchuck hepatitis virus posttranscriptional regulatory element
   5352..5462    -  CDS            VP48: 3 tandem repeats of the minimal activation domain of herpes simplex virus VP16 (Cheng et al., 2013)
   5392..6089    -  CDS            rtTA3 (fragment): reverse tetracycline transactivator 3 activates expression from Tet-responsive promoters in the presence of doxycycline
   6144..6740    -  CDS            PuroR (fragment): puromycin N-acetyltransferase; pac from Streptomyces; confers resistance to puromycin
   6750..7260    -  promoter       hPGK promoter: human phosphoglycerate kinase 1 promoter
   7294..8259    -  CDS            VP1 (fragment): CAPSD_AAV2S - Experimental evidence at protein level: Swiss-Prot protein existence level 1. Capsid protein self-assembles to form an icosahedral capsid with a T=1 symmetry, about 22 nm in diameter, and consisting of 60 copies of three size variants of the capsid protein VP1, VP2 and VP3 which differ in their N-terminus. The capsid encapsulates the genomic ssDNA. Binds to host cell heparan sulfate and uses host ITGA5-ITGB1 as coreceptor on the cell surface to provide virion attachment to target cell. This attachment induces virion internalization predominantly through clathrin-dependent endocyt
   8246..8542    -  CDS            VP1 (fragment): CAPSD_AAV2S - Experimental evidence at protein level: Swiss-Prot protein existence level 1. Capsid protein self-assembles to form an icosahedral capsid with a T=1 symmetry, about 22 nm in diameter, and consisting of 60 copies of three size variants of the capsid protein VP1, VP2 and VP3 which differ in their N-terminus. The capsid encapsulates the genomic ssDNA. Binds to host cell heparan sulfate and uses host ITGA5-ITGB1 as coreceptor on the cell surface to provide virion attachment to target cell. This attachment induces virion internalization predominantly through clathrin-dependent endocyt
   8576..8594    -  promoter       T7 promoter: promoter for bacteriophage T7 RNA polymerase
   8610..8643    -  LTR            5' LTR (truncated) (fragment): truncated 5' long terminal repeat (LTR) from HIV-1
   8639..8842    -  promoter       CMV promoter: human cytomegalovirus (CMV) immediate early promoter
   8843..9222    -  enhancer       CMV enhancer: human cytomegalovirus immediate early enhancer
