[The description below was written by a language model from this plasmid's Addgene catalogue record and pLannotate feature annotations shown in this document.]
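Description:
pCW57-CMV-MAAP-SL08V9 is a third-generation, self-inactivating HIV-1 lentiviral transfer plasmid built on the pCW57.1 backbone, designed to express an engineered variant of the adeno-associated virus membrane-associated accessory protein (MAAP) in mammalian cells, either by direct transfection or after packaging into lentivirus for stable integration. In bacteria it is maintained through a ColE1/pUC-type origin and an ampicillin resistance gene; the catalogue lists it as low copy and propagated in a recombination-deficient strain, as is usual for LTR-containing vectors. The viral framework comprises an RSV promoter fused to a truncated 5' LTR, the Ψ packaging signal with a gag fragment, the RRE for Rev-dependent nuclear export, the cPPT/CTS, a WPRE fragment to enhance transcript expression, and a ΔU3 3' LTR followed by an SV40 polyadenylation signal and SV40 origin.

The payload is a synthetic MAAP variant (SL08V9, also called MAAP-9VPF) driven by the CMV enhancer/promoter, which here takes the place of the doxycycline-responsive promoter usually associated with pCW57.1, so expression should be constitutive. The automated annotation does not label MAAP itself. It instead marks the insert region as AAV2 VP1 capsid fragments, which is consistent with MAAP being encoded in an alternative reading frame overlapping the VP1 region of the cap gene. Downstream, an hPGK promoter drives puromycin N-acetyltransferase followed by an rtTA3 transactivator, both retained from the backbone. Puromycin allows selection of transduced cells, while rtTA has no annotated Tet-responsive target in this construct. The construct comes from work evolving MAAP variants to improve AAV production.
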