Addgene plasmid #218251: pCW57-CMV-MAAP-SL08V9
Purpose: 1) Ectopic expression of MAAP protein variant in mammalian cells. 2) Packaging MAAP variant sequence into lentivirus for stable expression in mammalian cells.
Depositing lab: David Schaffer. Depositing organization: University of California, Berkeley. Publication: Evolving membrane-associated accessory protein variants for improved adeno-associated virus production. Schieferecke AJ, Lee H, Chen A, Kilaru V, Krish Williams J, Schaffer DV. Mol Ther. 2024 Feb 7;32(2):340-351. doi: 10.1016/j.ymthe.2023.12.015. Epub 2023 Dec 18. PubMed 38115579.
Backbone
  Vector backbone: pCW57.1
  Vector type: Lentiviral
  Selectable markers: Puromycin
Growth in bacteria
  Bacterial resistance: Ampicillin, 100 μg/mL
  Growth temperature: 37°C
  Growth strain: NEB Stable
  Copy number: Low Copy
Gene/Insert
  Gene/Insert name: Membrane-Associated Accessory Protein Variant SL08V9 driven by CMV promoter (alt names: MAAP-SL08V9; MAAP-9VPF)
  Species: Synthetic
  Promoter: CMV
  Cloning method: Restriction Enzyme; 5′ cloning site AgeI (unknown if destroyed); 3′ cloning site BamHI (unknown if destroyed)
Terms and licenses: Academic/Nonprofit Terms; Industry Terms: Not Available to Industry
How to cite: pCW57-CMV-MAAP-SL08V9 was a gift from David Schaffer (Addgene plasmid # 218251 ; http://n2t.net/addgene:218251 ; RRID:Addgene_218251)
