>Addgene plasmid #218251 | pCW57-CMV-MAAP-SL08V9 | depositor partial sequence | sequence record 425270 | MAAP-SL08V( (MAAP-9VPF) ORF
CTGGAGCCCCTCAACCCAAGGCAAATCAACAACATCAAGACAACGCTCGAGGTCTTGTGCTTCCGGGTTA
CAAATACCTTGGACCCGGCAACGGACTCGACAAGGGGGAGCCGGTCAACGCAGCAGACGCGGCGGCCCTC
GAGCACGACAAGGCCTACGACCAGCAGCTCAAGGCCGGAGACAACCCGTACCTCAAGTACAACCACGCCG
ACGCCGAGTTCCAGGAGCGGCTCAAAGAAGATACGTCTTTTGGGGGCAACCTCGGGCGAGCAGTCTTCCA
GGCCAAAAAGAGGCTTCTTGCCTCTTGGTCTGGTTGAGGAAGCGGCTAAGACGGCTCCTGGAAAGAAGAG
GCCTGTAGAGCAGTCTCCTCAGGAACCGGACTCCTCCGCGGGTATTGGCAAATCGGGTGCACAGCCCGCT
AAAAAGAGACTCAATTTCGGTCAGACTGGCGACACAGAGTCAGTCCCAGACCCTCAACCAATCGGAGAAC
CTCCCGCAGCCCCCTCAGGTGTGGGATCTCTTACAATGGCTTCAGGTGGTGGCGCACCAGTGGCAGACAA
TAACGAAGGTGCCGATGGAGTGGGTAGTTCCTCGGGAAATTGGCATTGCGATTCCCAATGGCTGGGGGAC
AGAGTCATCACCACCAGCACCCGAACCTGGGCCCTGCCCACCTACAACAATCACCTCTACAAGCAAATCT
CCAACAGCACATCTGGAGGATCTTCAAATGACAACGCCTACTTCGGCTACAGCACCCCCTGGGGGTATTT
TGACTTCAACAGATTCCACTGCCACTTCTCACCACGTGACTGGCAGCGACTCATCAACAACAACTGGGGA
TTCCGGCCTAAGCGACTCAACTTCAAGCTCTTCAACATTCAGGTCAAAGAGGTTACGGACAACAATGGAG
TCAAGACCATCGCCAATAACCTTACCAGCACGGTCCAGGTCTTCACGGACTCAGACTATCAGCTCCCGTA
CGTGCTCGGGTCGGCTCACGAGGGCTGCCTCCCGCCGTTCCCAGCGGACGTTTTCATGATTCCTCAGTAC
GGGTATCTGACGCTTAATGATGGAAGCCAGGCCGTGGGTCGTTCGTCCTTTTACTGCCTGGAATATTTCC
CGTCGCAAATGCTAAGAACGGGTAACAACTTCCAGTTCAGCTACGAGTTTGAGAACGTACCTTTCCATAG
CAGCTACGCTCACAGCCAAAGCCTGGACCGACTAATGAATCCACTCATCGACCAATACTTGTACTATCTC
TCAAAGACTATTAACGGTTCTGGACAGAATCAACAAACGCTAAAATTCAGTGTGGCCGGACCCAGCAACA
TGGCTGTCCAGGGAAGAAACTACATACCTGGACCCAGCTACCGACAACAACGTGTCTCAACCACTGTGAC
TCAAAACAACAACAGCGAATTTGCTTGGCCTGGAGCTTCTTCTTGGGCTCTCAATGGACGTAATAGCTTG
ATGAATCCTGGACCTGCTATGGCCAGCCACAAAGAAGGAGAGGACCGTTTCTTTCCTTTGTCTGGATCTT
TAATTTTTGGCAAACAAGGAACTGGAAGAGACAACGTGGATGCGGACAAAGTCATGATAACCAACGAAGA
AGAAATTAAAACTACTAACCCGGTAGCAACGGAGTCCTATGGACAAGTGGCCACAAACCACCAGAGTGCC
CAAGCACAGGCGCAGACCGGCTGGGTTCAAAACCAAGGAATACTTCCGGGTATGGTTTGGCAGGACAGAG
ATGTGTACCTGCAAGGACCCATTTGGGCCAAAATTCCTCACACGGACGGCAACTTTCACCCTTCTCCGCT
GATGGGAGGGTTTGGAATGAAGCACCCGCCTCCTCAGATCCTCATCAAAAACACACCTGTACCTGCGGAT
CCTCCAACGGCCTTCAACAAGGACAAGCTGAACTCTTTCATCACCCAGTATTCTACTGGCCAAGTCAGCG
TGGAGATCGAGTGGGAGCTGCAGAAGGAAAACAGCAAGCGCTGGAACCCGGAGATCCAGTACACTTCCAA
CTATTACAAGTCTAATAATGTTGAATTTGCTGTTAATACTGAAGGTGTATATAGTGAACCCCGCCCCATT
GGCACCAGATACCTGACTCGTAATCTGTAA
